>Addgene plasmid #195786 | pENTR223-BDLF3 | addgene full sequence | sequence record 385586 | Addgene NGS Result
ACATGTTCTTTCCTGCGTTATCCCCTGATTCTGTGGATAACCGTATTACCGCCTTTGAGTGAGCTGATAC
CGCTCGCCGCAGCCGAACGACCGAGCGCAGCGAGTCAGTGAGCGAGGAAGCGGAAGAGCGCCCAATACGC
AAACCGCCTCTCCCCGCGCGTTGGCCGATTCATTAATGCAGCTGGCACGACAGGTTTCCCGACTGGAAAG
CGGGCAGTGAGCGCAACGCAATTAATACGCGTACCGCTAGCCAGGAAGAGTTTGTAGAAACGCAAAAAGG
CCATCCGTCAGGATGGCCTTCTGCTTAGTTTGATGCCTGGCAGTTTATGGCGGGCGTCCTGCCCGCCACC
CTCCGGGCCGTTGCTTCACAACGTTCAAATCCGCTCCCGGCGGATTTGTCCTACTCAGGAGAGCGTTCAC
CGACAAACAACAGATAAAACGAAAGGCCCAGTCTTCCGACTGAGCCTTTCGTTTTATTTGATGCCTGGCA
GTTCCCTACTCTCGCGTTAACGCTAGCATGGATGTTTTCCCAGTCACGACGTTGTAAAACGACGGCCAGT
CTTAAGCTCGGGCCCCAAATAATGATTTTATTTTGACTGATAGTGACCTGTTCGTTGCAACAAATTGATG
AGCAATGCTTTTTTATAATGCCAACTTTGTACAAAAAAGTTGGCATGGCACACGCCAGAGACAAGGCAGG
CGCTGTTATGGCCATGATACTCATCTGTGAGACAAGCCTTATTTGGACATCTAGTGGCAGTTCGACGGCC
TCGGCGGGGAACGTGACAGGCACAACGGCTGTGACTACACCATCACCGTCGGCATCGGGTCCTAGCACAA
ACCAGTCTACGACCTTGACCACGACTAGCGCCCCTATAACCACAACTGCTATTCTGAGCACCAACACAAC
CACGGTGACATTCACTGGGACAACTGTCACACCAGTCCCAACAACTTCCAACGCATCCACCATCAATGTC
ACCACTAAGGTTACTGCACAGAACATCACTGCCACCGAGGCCGGAACAGGAACCTCCACGGGTGTGACTA
GCAATGTCACCACCAGGTCCTCCTCCACCACCAGTGCTACTACCCGTATTACCAACGCTACCACCTTGGC
CCCCACGCTGTCCTCCAAAGGGACGTCCAATGCCACAAAAACAACTGCTGAGCTTCCCACCGTTCCAGAT
GAGAGGCAGCCATCTTTATCTTACGGTCTTCCTCTCTGGACACTGGTGTTTGTGGGGCTCACTTTTCTGA
TGCTAATTCTGATATTTGCGGCTGGGCTAATGATGTCCGCCAAGAACAAGCCCCTGGACGAAGCCCTGCT
CACGAATGCCGTCACGCGAGACCCGTCGCTTTACAAGGGACTGGTGCCAACTTTCTTGTACAAAGTTGGC
ATTATAAGAAAGCATTGCTTATCAATTTGTTGCAACGAACAGGTCACTATCAGTCAAAATAAAATCATTA
TTTGCCATCCAGCTGATATCCCCTATAGTGAGTCGTATTACATGGTCATAGCTGTTTCCTGGCAGCTCTG
GCCCGTGTCTCAAAATCTCTGATGTTACATTGCACAAGATAAAAATATATCATCATGCCTCCTCTAGACC
AGCCAGGACAGAAATGCCTCGACTTCGCTGCTACCCAAGGTTGCCGGGTGACGCACACCGTGGAAACGGA
TGAAGGCACGAACCCAGTGGACATAAGCCTGTTCGGTTCGTAAGCTGTAATGCAAGTAGCGTATGCGCTC
ACGCAACTGGTCCAGAACCTTGACCGAACGCAGCGGTGGTAACGGCGCAGTGGCGGTTTTCATGGCTTGT
TATGACTGTTTTTTTGGGGTACAGTCTATGCCTCGGGCATCCAAGCAGCAAGCGCGTTACGCCGTGGGTC
GATGTTTGATGTTATGGAGCAGCAACGATGTTACGCAGCAGGGCAGTCGCCCTAAAACAAAGTTAAACAT
TATGAGGGAAGCGGTGATCGCCGAAGTATCGACTCAACTATCAGAGGTAGTTGGCGTCATCGAGCGCCAT
CTCGAACCGACGTTGCTGGCCGTACATTTGTACGGCTCCGCAGTGGATGGCGGCCTGAAGCCACACAGTG
ATATTGATTTGCTGGTTACGGTGACCGTAAGGCTTGATGAAACAACGCGGCGAGCTTTGATCAACGACCT
TTTGGAAACTTCGGCTTCCCCTGGAGAGAGCGAGATTCTCCGCGCTGTAGAAGTCACCATTGTTGTGCAC
GACGACATCATTCCGTGGCGTTATCCAGCTAAGCGCGAACTGCAATTTGGAGAATGGCAGCGCAATGACA
TTCTTGCAGGTATCTTCGAGCCAGCCACGATCGACATTGATCTGGCTATCTTGCTGACAAAAGCAAGAGA
ACATAGCGTTGCCTTGGTAGGTCCAGCGGCGGAGGAACTCTTTGATCCGGTTCCTGAACAGGATCTATTT
GAGGCGCTAAATGAAACCTTAACGCTATGGAACTCGCCGCCCGACTGGGCTGGCGATGAGCGAAATGTAG
TGCTTACGTTGTCCCGCATTTGGTACAGCGCAGTAACCGGCAAAATCGCGCCGAAGGATGTCGCTGCCGA
CTGGGCAATGGAGCGCCTGCCGGCCCAGTATCAGCCCGTCATACTTGAAGCTAGACAGGCTTATCTTGGA
CAAGAAGAAGATCGCTTGGCCTCGCGCGCAGATCAGTTGGAAGAATTTGTCCACTACGTGAAAGGCGAGA
TCACCAAGGTAGTCGGCAAATAACCCTCGAGCCACCCATGACCAAAATCCCTTAACGTGAGTTACGCGTC
GTTCCACTGAGCGTCAGACCCCGTAGAAAAGATCAAAGGATCTTCTTGAGATCCTTTTTTTCTGCGCGTA
ATCTGCTGCTTGCAAACAAAAAAACCACCGCTACCAGCGGTGGTTTGTTTGCCGGATCAAGAGCTACCAA
CTCTTTTTCCGAAGGTAACTGGCTTCAGCAGAGCGCAGATACCAAATACTGTTCTTCTAGTGTAGCCGTA
GTTAGGCCACCACTTCAAGAACTCTGTAGCACCGCCTACATACCTCGCTCTGCTAATCCTGTTACCAGTG
GCTGCTGCCAGTGGCGATAAGTCGTGTCTTACCGGGTTGGACTCAAGACGATAGTTACCGGATAAGGCGC
AGCGGTCGGGCTGAACGGGGGGTTCGTGCACACAGCCCAGCTTGGAGCGAACGACCTACACCGAACTGAG
ATACCTACAGCGTGAGCTATGAGAAAGCGCCACGCTTCCCGAAGGGAGAAAGGCGGACAGGTATCCGGTA
AGCGGCAGGGTCGGAACAGGAGAGCGCACGAGGGAGCTTCCAGGGGGAAACGCCTGGTATCTTTATAGTC
CTGTCGGGTTTCGCCACCTCTGACTTGAGCGTCGATTTTTGTGATGCTCGTCAGGGGGGCGGAGCCTATG
GAAAAACGCCAGCAACGCGGCCTTTTTACGGTTCCTGGCCTTTTGCTGGCCTTTTGCTC
Features (pLannotate 1.2.2; 13 found; start..end, strand, type, name):
      1..126     +  rep_origin     RSF ori (fragment): Plasmids containing the RSF 1030 origin of replication can be propagated in E. coli cells that contain additional plasmids with compatible origins.
    128..220     +  CDS            lacI (fragment): lac repressor; lacI; The lac repressor binds to the lac operator to inhibit transcription in E. coli. This inhibition can be relieved by adding lactose or isopropyl-β-D-thiogalactopyranoside (IPTG).
    275..302     -  terminator     rrnB T2 terminator: transcription terminator T2 from the E. coli rrnB gene
    434..477     +  terminator     rrnB T1 terminator: Escherichia coli rrnB; transcription terminator T1 from the E. coli rrnB gene
    524..560     -  CDS            lacZα (fragment): LacZα fragment of β-galactosidase; lacZ fragment
    577..672     +  protein_bind   attL3: mutant version of attL; recombination site for the Gateway® LR reaction LR Clonase™
    675..1376    +  CDS            BDLF3_EBVB9: Experimental evidence at protein level: Swiss-Prot protein existence level 1. From Epstein-Barr virus (strain B95-8) (HHV-4) (Human herpesvirus 4).
   1378..1473    -  protein_bind   attL3: mutant version of attL; recombination site for the Gateway® LR reaction LR Clonase™
   1492..1510    -  promoter       T7 promoter: promoter for bacteriophage T7 RNA polymerase
   1700..1723    +  promoter       Pc promoter (fragment): intI1 (promoter lies within the coding sequence); class 1 integron promoter
   1899..1955    +  CDS            GmR (fragment): gentamycin acetyltransferase; aacC1; confers resistance to gentamycin
   1962..2753    +  CDS            SmR: aminoglycoside adenylyltransferase (Murphy, 1985); aadA; confers resistance to spectinomycin and streptomycin
   2846..3434    +  rep_origin     ori: high-copy-number ColE1/pMB1/pBR322/pUC origin of replication
