[The description below was written by a language model from this plasmid's Addgene catalogue record and pLannotate feature annotations shown in this document.]
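Description:
pENTR223-BDLF3 is a Gateway entry clone that carries the Epstein-Barr virus BDLF3 open reading frame in the pENTR223.1 backbone. It is a small bacterial plasmid: the sequenced record is about 3.5 kb. It is propagated in E. coli from a high-copy ColE1/pUC-type origin and selected with spectinomycin through the aadA (SmR) aminoglycoside adenylyltransferase gene, which also confers streptomycin resistance. The automated annotation also reports short fragments matching an RSF origin, lacI, lacZα, a gentamicin resistance gene and a class 1 integron Pc promoter. These are partial hits, probably backbone remnants rather than functional elements.

The insert is a roughly 700 bp coding sequence that matches BDLF3 of the B95-8 strain. It is flanked on both sides by attL-type recombination sites in opposite orientation. The annotation tool labels both as attL3, so the exact identity of each site should be taken from the backbone documentation rather than from this table. These sites allow an LR Clonase reaction to move the ORF, in a defined orientation, into any compatible destination vector. rrnB T1 and T2 terminators lie upstream of the cassette and shield it from read-through transcription. A T7 promoter sits just beyond the downstream att site and points back toward the insert. No promoter for expressing BDLF3 in eukaryotic cells is present, and no epitope tags or reporters are annotated, so the plasmid serves as a shuttle source rather than an expression construct.

The clone comes from work mapping interactions among Epstein-Barr virus proteins and between viral and human proteins. Its typical use is as a starting point for generating BDLF3 expression or interaction-assay constructs by Gateway recombination.
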