Addgene plasmid #195786: pENTR223-BDLF3
Purpose: Gateway Entry Clone of Epstein-Barr virus BDLF3
Depositing lab: Eric Johannsen. Depositing organization: Brigham and Women's Hospital. Publication: Epstein-Barr virus and virus human protein interaction maps. Calderwood MA, Venkatesan K, Xing L, Chase MR, Vazquez A, Holthaus AM, Ewence AE, Li N, Hirozane-Kishikawa T, Hill DE, Vidal M, Kieff E, Johannsen E. Proc Natl Acad Sci U S A. 2007 May 1;104(18):7606-11. doi: 10.1073/pnas.0702332104. Epub 2007 Apr 19. PubMed 17446270.
Backbone
  Vector backbone: pENTR223.1
  Backbone manufacturer: Invitrogen
  Backbone size w/o insert (bp): 2875
  Vector type: Gateway Entry Vector
Growth in bacteria
  Bacterial resistance: Spectinomycin, 50 μg/mL
  Growth temperature: 37°C
  Growth strain: DH5alpha
  Copy number: High Copy
Gene/Insert
  Gene/Insert name: BDLF3
  Species: Epstein-Barr virus
  Cloning method: Gateway Cloning
Terms and licenses: Academic/Nonprofit Terms; Industry Terms: Not Available to Industry
How to cite: pENTR223-BDLF3 was a gift from Eric Johannsen (Addgene plasmid # 195786 ; http://n2t.net/addgene:195786 ; RRID:Addgene_195786)
